Addgene plasmid #39873: pVenus-CyclinB1(R42A) (1317)
Depositing lab: Jonathon Pines. Depositing organization: University of Cambridge. Publication: Human securin proteolysis is controlled by the spindle checkpoint and reveals when the APC/C switches from activation by Cdc20 to Cdh1. Hagting A, Den Elzen N, Vodermaier HC, Waizenegger IC, Peters JM, Pines J. J Cell Biol. 2002 Jun 24;157(7):1125-37. Epub 2002 Jun 17. 10.1083/jcb.200111001 PubMed 12070128.
Backbone
  Vector backbone: pVenus-N1
  Vector type: Mammalian Expression
Growth in bacteria
  Bacterial resistance: Kanamycin, 50 μg/mL
  Growth temperature: 37°C
  Growth strain: DH5alpha
  Copy number: Unknown
Gene/Insert
  Gene/Insert name: CyclinB1(R42A)
  Species: H. sapiens (human)
  Mutation: R42A = destruction box mutations = non-destructible mutant
  Entrez Gene: CCNB1 (a.k.a. CCNB)
  Tag / fusion protein: Venus (C terminal on backbone)
  Cloning method: Restriction Enzyme; 5′ cloning site HindIII (not destroyed); 3′ cloning site KpnI (not destroyed)
  Sequencing primers: 5′ CMV-F
Terms and licenses: Academic/Nonprofit Terms; Industry Terms: Not Available to Industry
How to cite: pVenus-CyclinB1(R42A) (1317) was a gift from Jonathon Pines (Addgene plasmid # 39873 ; http://n2t.net/addgene:39873 ; RRID:Addgene_39873)
