[The description below was written by a language model from this plasmid's Addgene catalogue record.]
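Description:
pVenus-CyclinB1(R42A) is a mammalian expression plasmid built on the pVenus-N1 backbone, an N1-style fusion vector in which an inserted coding sequence is placed upstream of, and in frame with, the yellow fluorescent protein Venus. The plasmid is propagated in standard E. coli cloning strains under kanamycin selection; its copy number is recorded as unknown. The record does not explicitly name the promoter, but the listed 5′ sequencing primer is a CMV forward primer, which suggests that a CMV promoter lies upstream of the insert. No feature table is provided, so other backbone elements such as the origin of replication, polyadenylation signal or any mammalian selection marker cannot be confirmed from the record.

The insert is human cyclin B1 (CCNB1), cloned between HindIII and KpnI sites that both remain intact, giving a cyclin B1 protein tagged with Venus at its C terminus. It carries the R42A substitution, which the record describes as a destruction box mutation producing a non-destructible protein. The destruction box is the motif through which the anaphase-promoting complex/cyclosome (APC/C) recognises cyclin B1 for ubiquitin-mediated degradation in mitosis, so mutating it stabilises the fusion. The associated study concerns how proteolysis of APC/C substrates is timed, its control by the spindle checkpoint, and the switch of the APC/C from Cdc20 to Cdh1 activation. In that context, the construct fits use as a fluorescent, degradation-resistant cyclin B1 for live-cell imaging, for example as a comparison with degradable substrates when following fluorescence loss through mitosis.
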