>Addgene plasmid #39873 | pVenus-CyclinB1(R42A) (1317) | addgene partial sequence | sequence record 51396 | EGFP-N 5'-CGTCGCCGTCCAGCTCGACCAG-3'
GCTCCTCGCCCTTGCTCACCATGGTGGCGACCGGTGGATCCTCTAGAACCTTTGCCACAGCCTTGGCTAA
ATCTTGAACTAGTGCAGAATTCAGCTGTGGTAGAGTGCTGATCTTAGCATGCTTCGATGTGGCATACTTG
TTCTTGACAGTCATGTGCTTTGTAAGTCCTTGATTTACCATGACTACATTCTTAGCCAGGTGCTGCATAA
CTGGAAGAAGAGATTCTTCAGTATATGACAGGTAATGTTGTAGAGTTGGTGTCCATTCACCATTATCCAG
AATTTTCAGTGCTAAGCAAAAAGCTCCTGCTGCAATTTGAGAAGGAGGAAAGTGCACCATGTCATAGTCC
AACATAGTTAGTTCCATCAGGTATTTGGCCAAAGTATGTTGCTCGACATCAACCTCTCCAATCTTAGATG
CTCTCCGAAGGAAGTGCAAAGGTAGAGGCCGACCCAGACCAAAGTTTAAAGCTCTTAGAATCTTCATTTC
CATCTGTCTGATTTGGTGCTTAGTATAAGTGTTGTCAGTCACAAAAGCAAAGTCACCAATTTCTGGAGGG
TACATTTCTTCATATTTGCTTGCAATAAACATGGCAGTGACACCAACCAGCTGCAGCATCTTCTTGGGCA
CACAATTATTCTGCATGAACCGATCAATAATGGAGACAGTCATGTACATGGTCTCCTGCAACAACCTGAA
TTTCATTTGAACCTGTACTAGCCAGTCAATTAGGATGGCTCTCATGTTTCCAGTGACTTCCCGACCCAGT
AGGTATTTTGGTCTGACTGCTTGCTCTTCCTCA
