>Addgene plasmid #39873 | pVenus-CyclinB1(R42A) (1317) | addgene partial sequence | sequence record 52268 | CMV-F 5'-CGCAAATGGGCGGTAGGCGTG-3'
GAGCTGGTTTAGTGAACCGTCAGATCCGCTAGCGCTACCGGACTCAGATCTCGAGCTCAAGCTTGGAATG
GCGCTCCGAGTCACCAGGAACTCGAAAATTAATGCTGAAAATAAGGCGAAGATCAACATGGCAGGCGCAA
AGCGCGTTCCTACGGCCCCTGCTGCAACCTCCAAGCCCGGACTGAGGCCAGCAACAGCTCTTGGGGACAT
TGGTAACAAAGTCAGTGAACAACTGCAGGCCAAAATGCCTATGAAGAAGGAAGCAAAACCTTCAGCTACT
GGAAAAGTCATTGATAAAAAACTACCAAAACCTCTTGAAAAGGTACCTATGCTGGTGCCAGTGCCAGTGT
CTGAGCCAGTGCCAGAGCCAGAACCTGAGCCAGAACCTGAGCCTGTTAAAGAAGAAAAACTTTCGCCTGA
GCCTATTTTGGTTGATACTGCCTCTCCAAGCCCAATGGAAACATCTGGATGTGCCCCTGCAGAAGAAGAC
CTGTGTCAGGCTTTCTCTGATGTAATTCTTGCAGTAAATGATGTGGATGCAGAAGATGGAGCTGATCCAA
ACCTTTGTAGTGAATATGTGAAAGATATTTATGCTTATCTGAGACAACTTGAGGAAGAGCAAGCAGTCAG
ACCAAAATACCTACTGGGTCGGGAAGTCACTGGAAACATGAGAGCCATCCTAATTGACTGGCTAGTACAG
GTTCAAATGAAATTCAGGTTGTTGCAGGAGACCATGTACATGACTGTCTCCATTATTGATCGGTTCATGC
AGAATAATTGTGTGCCCAAGAAGATGCTGCAGCTGGTTGGTGTCACTGCCATGTTTATTGCAAGCAAATA
TGAAGAAATGTACCCTCCAGAAATTGGTGACTTTGCTTTTG
