>Addgene plasmid #39873 | pVenus-CyclinB1(R42A) (1317) | addgene partial sequence | sequence record 164080 | SV40pA-R 5'-GAAATTTGTGATGCTATTGC-3'
ACAAGTTAACAACAACAATTGCATTCATTTTATGTTTCAGGTTCAGGGGGAGGTGTGGGAGGTTTTTTAA
AGCAAGTAAAACCTCTACAAATGTGGTATGGCTGATTATGATCTAGAGTCGCGGCCGCTTTACTTGTACA
GCTCGTCCATGCCGAGAGTGATCCCGGCGGCGGTCACGAACTCCAGCAGGACCATGTGATCGCGCTTCTC
GTTGGGGTCTTTGCTCAGGGCGGACTGGTAGCTCAGGTAGTGGTTGTCGGGCAGCAGCACGGGGCCGTCG
CCGATGGGGGTGTTCTGCTGGTAGTGGTCGGCGAGCTGCACGCCGCCGTCCTCGATGTTGTGGCGGATCT
TGAAGTTGGCCTTGATGCCGTTCTTCTGCTTGTCGGCGGTGATATAGACGTTGTGGCTGTTGTAGTTGTA
CTCCAGCTTGTGCCCCAGGATGTTGCCGTCCTCCTTGAAGTCGATGCCCTTCAGCTCGATGCGGTTCACC
AGGGTGTCGCCCTCGAACTTCACCTCGGCGCGGGTCTTGTAGTTGCCGTCGTCCTTGAAGAAGATGGTGC
GCTCCTGGACGTAGCCTTCGGGCATGGCGGACTTGAAGAAGTCGTGCTGCTTCATGTGGTCGGGGTAGCG
GGCGAAGCACTGTAGGCCGTAGCCCAGAGTGGTCACGAGGGTGGGCCAGGGCACGGGCAGCTTGCCGGTG
GTGCAGATCAGCTTCAGGGTCAGCTTGCCGTAGGTGGCATCGCCCTCGCCCTCGCCGGACACGCTGAACT
TGTGGCCGTTTACGTCGCCGTCCAGCTCGACCAGGATGGGCACCACCCCGGTGAACAGCTCCTCGCCCTT
GCTCACCAT
